Addgene plasmid #22065: pEB587
Purpose: (Empty Backbone)
Depositing lab: Emmanuelle Bouveret. Depositing organization: CNRS DR12, Delegation Provence et Corse. Publication: Improvement of bacterial two-hybrid vectors for detection of fusion proteins and transfer to pBAD-tandem affinity purification, calmodulin binding peptide, or 6-histidine tag vectors. Battesti A, Bouveret E. Proteomics. 2008 Nov . 8(22):4768-71. 10.1002/pmic.200800270 PubMed 18924111.
Backbone
  Vector backbone: pBAD24
  Backbone size (bp): 5061
  Vector type: Bacterial Expression
Growth in bacteria
  Bacterial resistance: Ampicillin, 100 μg/mL
  Growth temperature: 37°C
  Growth strain: DH5alpha
  Copy number: High Copy
Gene/Insert
  Gene/Insert name: None
  Tag / fusion protein: TAP (N terminal on backbone)
  Cloning method: Restriction Enzyme; 5′ cloning site XbaI (not destroyed); 3′ cloning site XhoI (not destroyed)
  Sequencing primers: 5′ pBAD Forward
Terms and licenses: Academic/Nonprofit Terms; Industry Terms: Not Available to Industry
How to cite: pEB587 was a gift from Emmanuelle Bouveret (Addgene plasmid # 22065 ; http://n2t.net/addgene:22065 ; RRID:Addgene_22065)
