[The description below was written by a language model from this plasmid's Addgene catalogue record and pLannotate feature annotations shown in this document.]
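Description:
pEB587 is an empty bacterial expression backbone of 5,061 bp derived from pBAD24, designed to produce proteins in E. coli with an N-terminal tandem affinity purification (TAP) tag under arabinose control. It is maintained through a ColE1/pMB1-type origin recorded as high copy and selected with ampicillin through the bla gene and its own promoter. An f1 phage origin is also present, which in principle allows single-stranded DNA production. Short remnants of pBR322 sequence (fragments of bom, rop, the tetracycline resistance gene and its promoter) are annotated near the origin but are partial and presumably non-functional.

The expression unit consists of the araC regulator gene transcribed divergently from the araBAD promoter, so that transcription is induced by L-arabinose. Downstream of the promoter lie two IgG-binding units of Staphylococcus aureus protein A followed by a calmodulin-binding peptide, which together make up the TAP tag. The gap between the protein A and CBP modules is not annotated, so the record does not confirm whether a protease cleavage site sits there, as it does in classical TAP tags. A short multiple cloning site fragment follows the tag. The catalogue lists XbaI and XhoI as the retained 5′ and 3′ cloning sites for inserting an open reading frame in frame with the tag. Transcription ends at the rrnB region, with a 5S rRNA segment and the T1 and T2 terminators.

No insert is present. According to the associated publication title, the vector belongs to a set of pBAD-based TAP, CBP and 6-histidine tag plasmids built to accept inserts transferred from improved bacterial two-hybrid vectors. This allows interactions found by two-hybrid screening to be followed up by affinity purification of the tagged protein and its partners.
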