Features (pLannotate 1.2.2; 17 found; start..end, strand, type, name):
     96..974     -  CDS            araC: L-arabinose regulatory protein; araC
   1001..1285    +  promoter       araBAD promoter: araBAD; promoter of the L-arabinose operon of E. coli; the araC regulatory gene is transcribed in the opposite direction (Guzman et al., 1995)
   1350..1523    +  CDS            ProtA: IgG-binding unit of Staphylococcus aureus protein A
   1527..1697    +  CDS            ProtA: IgG-binding unit of Staphylococcus aureus protein A
   1768..1838    +  CDS            CBP (fragment): calmodulin-binding peptide derived from skeletal muscle myosin light chain kinase; binds calmodulin with nanomolar affinity in the presence of calcium
   1863..1885    +  misc_feature   MCS (fragment): pUC18/19 multiple cloning site
   1969..2084    +  ncRNA          5S rRNA: Accession: RF00001 - 5S ribosomal RNA
   2088..2174    +  terminator     rrnB T1 terminator: Escherichia coli rrnB; transcription terminator T1 from the E. coli rrnB gene
   2266..2293    +  terminator     rrnB T2 terminator: transcription terminator T2 from the E. coli rrnB gene
   2312..2403    +  promoter       AmpR promoter: bla
   2404..3264    +  CDS            AmpR: β-lactamase; bla; confers resistance to ampicillin, carbenicillin, and related antibiotics
   3306..3761    +  rep_origin     f1 ori (sequence partly withheld): f1 bacteriophage origin of replication; arrow indicates direction of (+) strand synthesis
   3872..4460    +  rep_origin     ori: high-copy-number ColE1/pMB1/pBR322/pUC origin of replication
   4646..4697    -  misc_feature   bom (fragment): basis of mobility region from pBR322
   4813..4853    -  CDS            rop (fragment): Rop protein, which maintains plasmids at low copy number; rop
   4852..5039    -  CDS            TcR (fragment): tetracycline efflux protein; tet; confers resistance to tetracycline
   5049..6       +  promoter       tet promoter (fragment) (across the origin): E. coli promoter for tetracycline efflux protein gene
>Addgene plasmid #22065 | pEB587 | depositor full sequence | sequence record 10125 | Author sequence
ATCGATGCATAATGTGCCTGTCAAATGGACGAAGCAGGGATTCTGCAAACCCTATGCTACTCCGTCAAGC
CGTCAATTGTCTGATTCGTTACCAATTATGACAACTTGACGGCTACATCATTCACTTTTTCTTCACAACC
GGCACGGAACTCGCTCGGGCTGGCCCCGGTGCATTTTTTAAATACCCGCGAGAAATAGAGTTGATCGTCA
AAACCAACATTGCGACCGACGGTGGCGATAGGCATCCGGGTGGTGCTCAAAAGCAGCTTCGCCTGGCTGA
TACGTTGGTCCTCGCGCCAGCTTAAGACGCTAATCCCTAACTGCTGGCGGAAAAGATGTGACAGACGCGA
CGGCGACAAGCAAACATGCTGTGCGACGCTGGCGATATCAAAATTGCTGTCTGCCAGGTGATCGCTGATG
TACTGACAAGCCTCGCGTACCCGATTATCCATCGGTGGATGGAGCGACTCGTTAATCGCTTCCATGCGCC
GCAGTAACAATTGCTCAAGCAGATTTATCGCCAGCAGCTCCGAATAGCGCCCTTCCCCTTGCCCGGCGTT
AATGATTTGCCCAAACAGGTCGCTGAAATGCGGCTGGTGCGCTTCATCCGGGCGAAAGAACCCCGTATTG
GCAAATATTGACGGCCAGTTAAGCCATTCATGCCAGTAGGCGCGCGGACGAAAGTAAACCCACTGGTGAT
ACCATTCGCGAGCCTCCGGATGACGACCGTAGTGATGAATCTCTCCTGGCGGGAACAGCAAAATATCACC
CGGTCGGCAAACAAATTCTCGTCCCTGATTTTTCACCACCCCCTGACCGCGAATGGTGAGATTGAGAATA
TAACCTTTCATTCCCAGCGGTCGGTCGATAAAAAAATCGAGATAACCGTTGGCCTCAATCGGCGTTAAAC
CCGCCACCAGATGGGCATTAAACGAGTATCCCGGCAGCAGGGGATCATTTTGCGCTTCAGCCATACTTTT
CATACTCCCGCCATTCAGAGAAGAAACCAATTGTCCATATTGCATCAGACATTGCCGTCACTGCGTCTTT
TACTGGCTCTTCTCGCTAACCAAACCGGTAACCCCGCTTATTAAAAGCATTCTGTAACAAAGCGGGACCA
AAGCCATGACAAAAACGCGTAACAAAAGTGTCTATAATCACGGCAGAAAAGTCCACATTGATTATTTGCA
CGGCGTCACACTTTGCTATGCCATAGCATTTTTATCCATAAGATTAGCGGATCCTACCTGACGCTTTTTA
TCGCAACTCTCTACTGTTTCTCCATACCCGTTTTTTTGGGCTAGCAGGAGGAATTCACCATGGCAGGCCT
TGCGCAACACGATGAAGCCGTGGACAACAAATTCAACAAAGAACAACAAAACGCGTTCTATGAGATCTTA
CATTTACCTAACTTAAACGAAGAACAACGAAACGCCTTCATCCAAAGTTTAAAAGATGACCCAAGCCAAA
GCGCTAACCTTTTAGCAGAAGCTAAAAAGCTAAATGATGCTCAGGCGCCGAAAGTAGACAACAAATTCAA
CAAAGAACAACAAAACGCGTTCTATGAGATCTTACATTTACCTAACTTAAACGAAGAACAACGAAACGCC
TTCATCCAAAGTTTAAAAGATGACCCAAGCCAAAGCGCTAACCTTTTAGCAGAAGCTAAAAAGCTAAATG
GTGCTCAGGCGCCGAAAGTAGACGCGAATTGTGATATACCTACAACTGCTTCTGAAAATTTATATTTTCA
AGGTGAACTAAAGAGAAGATGGAAAAAGAATTTCATAGCCGTCTCAGCAGCCAACCGCTTTAAGAAAATC
TCATCCTCCGGGGCACTTGTCGAGTCGACTCTAGACTCGAGTTCGACCTGCAGGCATGCAAGCTTGGCTG
TTTTGGCGGATGAGAGAAGATTTTCAGCCTGATACAGATTAAATCAGAACGCAGAAGCGGTCTGATAAAA
CAGAATTTGCCTGGCGGCAGTAGCGCGGTGGTCCCACCTGACCCCATGCCGAACTCAGAAGTGAAACGCC
GTAGCGCCGATGGTAGTGTGGGGTCTCCCCATGCGAGAGTAGGGAACTGCCAGGCATCAAATAAAACGAA
AGGCTCAGTCGAAAGACTGGGCCTTTCGTTTTATCTGTTGTTTGTCGGTGAACGCTCTCCTGAGTAGGAC
AAATCCGCCGGGAGCGGATTTGAACGTTGCGAAGCAACGGCCCGGAGGGTGGCGGGCAGGACGCCCGCCA
TAAACTGCCAGGCATCAAATTAAGCAGAAGGCCATCCTGACGGATGGCCTTTTTGCGTTTCTACAAACTC
TTTTGTTTATTTTTCTAAATACATTCAAATATGTATCCGCTCATGAGACAATAACCCTGATAAATGCTTC
AATAATATTGAAAAAGGAAGAGTATGAGTATTCAACATTTCCGTGTCGCCCTTATTCCCTTTTTTGCGGC
ATTTTGCCTTCCTGTTTTTGCTCACCCAGAAACGCTGGTGAAAGTAAAAGATGCTGAAGATCAGTTGGGT
GCACGAGTGGGTTACATCGAACTGGATCTCAACAGCGGTAAGATCCTTGAGAGTTTTCGCCCCGAAGAAC
GTTTTCCAATGATGAGCACTTTTAAAGTTCTGCTATGTGGCGCGGTATTATCCCGTGTTGACGCCGGGCA
AGAGCAACTCGGTCGCCGCATACACTATTCTCAGAATGACTTGGTTGAGTACTCACCAGTCACAGAAAAG
CATCTTACGGATGGCATGACAGTAAGAGAATTATGCAGTGCTGCCATAACCATGAGTGATAACACTGCGG
CCAACTTACTTCTGACAACGATCGGAGGACCGAAGGAGCTAACCGCTTTTTTGCACAACATGGGGGATCA
TGTAACTCGCCTTGATCGTTGGGAACCGGAGCTGAATGAAGCCATACCAAACGACGAGCGTGACACCACG
ATGCCTGTAGCAATGGCAACAACGTTGCGCAAACTATTAACTGGCGAACTACTTACTCTAGCTTCCCGGC
AACAATTAATAGACTGGATGGAGGCGGATAAAGTTGCAGGACCACTTCTGCGCTCGGCCCTTCCGGCTGG
CTGGTTTATTGCTGATAAATCTGGAGCCGGTGAGCGTGGGTCTCGCGGTATCATTGCAGCACTGGGGCCA
GATGGTAAGCCCTCCCGTATCGTAGTTATCTACACGACGGGGAGTCAGGCAACTATGGATGAACGAAATA
GACAGATCGCTGAGATAGGTGCCTCACTGATTAAGCATTGGTAACTGTCAGACCAAGTTTACTCATATAT
ACTTTAGATTGATT
[125 nt withheld, positions 3305-3429]
C
[141 nt withheld, positions 3431-3571]
CCTTTGACGTTGGAGTCCACGTTCTTTAATAGTGGACTCTTGTTCCAAACTTGAACAACACTCAACCCTA
TCTCGGGCTATTCTTTTGATTTATAAGGGATTTTGCCGATTTCGGCCTATTGGTTAAAAAATGAGCTGAT
TTAACAAAAATTTAACGCGAATTTTAACAAAATATTAACGTTTACAATTTAAAAGGATCTAGGTGAAGAT
CCTTTTTGATAATCTCATGACCAAAATCCCTTAACGTGAGTTTTCGTTCCACTGAGCGTCAGACCCCGTA
GAAAAGATCAAAGGATCTTCTTGAGATCCTTTTTTTCTGCGCGTAATCTGCTGCTTGCAAACAAAAAAAC
CACCGCTACCAGCGGTGGTTTGTTTGCCGGATCAAGAGCTACCAACTCTTTTTCCGAAGGTAACTGGCTT
CAGCAGAGCGCAGATACCAAATACTGTCCTTCTAGTGTAGCCGTAGTTAGGCCACCACTTCAAGAACTCT
GTAGCACCGCCTACATACCTCGCTCTGCTAATCCTGTTACCAGTGGCTGCTGCCAGTGGCGATAAGTCGT
GTCTTACCGGGTTGGACTCAAGACGATAGTTACCGGATAAGGCGCAGCGGTCGGGCTGAACGGGGGGTTC
GTGCACACAGCCCAGCTTGGAGCGAACGACCTACACCGAACTGAGATACCTACAGCGTGAGCTATGAGAA
AGCGCCACGCTTCCCGAAGGGAGAAAGGCGGACAGGTATCCGGTAAGCGGCAGGGTCGGAACAGGAGAGC
GCACGAGGGAGCTTCCAGGGGGAAACGCCTGGTATCTTTATAGTCCTGTCGGGTTTCGCCACCTCTGACT
TGAGCGTCGATTTTTGTGATGCTCGTCAGGGGGGCGGAGCCTATGGAAAAACGCCAGCAACGCGGCCTTT
TTACGGTTCCTGGCCTTTTGCTGGCCTTTTGCTCACATGTTCTTTCCTGCGTTATCCCCTGATTCTGTGG
ATAACCGTATTACCGCCTTTGAGTGAGCTGATACCGCTCGCCGCAGCCGAACGACCGAGCGCAGCGAGTC
AGTGAGCGAGGAAGCGGAAGAGCGCCTGATGCGGTATTTTCTCCTTACGCATCTGTGCGGTATTTCACAC
CGCATAGGGTCATGGCTGCGCCCCGACACCCGCCAACACCCGCTGACGCGCCCTGACGGGCTTGTCTGCT
CCCGGCATCCGCTTACAGACAAGCTGTGACCGTCTCCGGGAGCTGCATGTGTCAGAGGTTTTCACCGTCA
TCACCGAAACGCGCGAGGCAGCAAGGAGATGGCGCCCAACAGTCCCCCGGCCACGGGGCCTGCCACCATA
CCCACGCCGAAACAAGCGCTCATGAGCCCGAAGTGGCGAGCCCGATCTTCCCCATCGGTGATGTCGGCGA
TATAGGCGCCAGCAACCGCACCTGTGGCGCCGGTGATGCCGGCCACGATGCGTCCGGCGTAGAGGATCTG
CTCATGTTTGACAGCTTATC
