>Addgene plasmid #22065 | pEB587 | addgene partial sequence | sequence record 27951 | 22065 with pBAD-F
TGACGCTTTTTATCGCAACTCTCTACTGTTTCTCCATACCCGTTTTTTTGGGCTAGCAGGAGGAATTCAC
CATGGCAGGCCTTGCGCAACACGATGAAGCCGTGGACAACAAATTCAACAAAGAACAACAAAACGCGTTC
TATGAGATCTTACATTTACCTAACTTAAACGAAGAACAACGAAACGCCTTCATCCAAAGTTTAAAAGATG
ACCCAAGCCAAAGCGCTAACCTTTTAGCAGAAGCTAAAAAGCTAAATGATGCTCAGGCGCCGAAAGTAGA
CAACAAATTCAACAAAGAACAACAAAACGCGTTCTATGAGATCTTACATTTACCTAACTTAAACGAAGAA
CAACGAAACGCCTTCATCCAAAGTTTAAAAGATGACCCAAGCCAAAGCGCTAACCTTTTAGCAGAAGCTA
AAAAGCTAAATGATGCTCAGGCGCCGAAAGTAGACGCGAATTGTGATATACCTACAACTGCTTCTGAAAA
TTTATATTTTCAAGGTGAACTAAAGAGAAGATGGAAAAAGAATTTCATAGCCGTCTCAGCAGCCAACCGC
TTTAAGAAAATCTCATCCTCCGGGGCACTTGTCGAGTCGACTCTAGACTCGAGTTCGACCTGCAGGCATG
CAAGCTTGGCTGTTTTGGCGGATGAGAGAAGATTTTCAGCCTGATACAGATTAAATCAGAACGCAGAAGC
GGTCTGATAAAACAGAATTTGCCTGGCGGCAGTAGCGCGGTGGTCCCACCTGACCCCATGCCGAACTCAG
AAGTGAAACGCCGTA
